Addgene plasmid #35206: pBID-UASC-VG
Purpose: (Empty Backbone)
Depositing lab: Brian McCabe. Depositing organization: Columbia University. Publication: A modular toolset for recombination transgenesis and neurogenetic analysis of Drosophila. Wang JW, Beck ES, McCabe BD. PLoS One. 2012;7(7):e42102. Epub 2012 Jul 25. 10.1371/journal.pone.0042102 PubMed 22848718.
Backbone
  Vector backbone: pBID-UASC-VG
  Backbone manufacturer: Ji-Wu Wang and Brian McCabe
  Backbone size (bp): 11858
  Vector type: Drosophila Transgene Expression
  Promoter: Drosophila Synthetic Core Promoter (DSCP)
  Tag / fusion protein: mVENUS (N terminal on backbone)
Growth in bacteria
  Bacterial resistance: Chloramphenicol and Ampicillin, 25 & 100 μg/mL
  Growth temperature: 37°C
  Growth strain: ccdB Survival
  Copy number: Unknown
Terms and licenses: Academic/Nonprofit Terms; Industry Terms: Not Available to Industry
Depositor comments: Generation of ϕC31 transgenic Drosophila for GAL4 driven expression of mVenus fusion transgenes. Gateway cloning cassette is flanked by gypsy insulator sequences to allow uniform transgene expression between insertion sites. 10 UAS binding sites, Drosophila Synthetic Core promoter (DSCP). mVenus is fused to the N-terminus of genes introduced by gateway. Transgene selection using white gene. loxP site facilitates elimination of transgene markers via Cre recombinase-mediated excision with ZH-attP landing sites. Ampicillin resistant. Chloramphenicol resistant for amplification. Please see the associated publication for more information: Wang J-W, Beck ES, McCabe BD (2012) A Modular Toolset for Recombination Transgenesis and Neurogenetic Analysis of Drosophila. PLoS ONE 7(7): e42102 http://www.plosone.org/article/info:doi%2F10.1371%2Fjournal.pone.0042102
How to cite: pBID-UASC-VG was a gift from Brian McCabe (Addgene plasmid # 35206 ; http://n2t.net/addgene:35206 ; RRID:Addgene_35206)
