[The description below was written by a language model from this plasmid's Addgene catalogue record and pLannotate feature annotations shown in this document.]
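Description:
pBID-UASC-VG is an empty Gateway destination vector of 11,858 bp for making φC31 integrase-mediated transgenic Drosophila that express N-terminal mVenus fusion proteins under GAL4 control. It is propagated in E. coli on a high-copy ColE1/pUC-type origin with an ampicillin resistance gene, and the backbone also carries an f1 origin and remnants of a lacZα/lac promoter region with flanking T7 and T3 promoters. Because the unrecombined Gateway cassette contains the ccdB toxin gene together with a chloramphenicol resistance gene, the empty vector is maintained in a ccdB-tolerant strain under combined ampicillin and chloramphenicol selection.

The expression unit consists of two tandem 5X UAS blocks, giving ten GAL4 binding sites. According to the catalogue entry these are followed by the Drosophila Synthetic Core Promoter, which the feature table does not annotate separately. Next come the mVenus coding sequence and an attR1–CmR–ccdB–attR2 cassette. An LR reaction with an entry clone replaces the cassette with a gene of interest, placing it downstream of mVenus to create the fusion. Transcripts are processed through an SV40 small t intron and SV40 polyadenylation signal; the small t and large T antigen fragments annotated here are parts of this 3′ region rather than intended products. Gypsy insulators flank the whole unit to make expression more uniform between genomic insertion sites.

A φC31 attB site directs integration into attP landing sites, and mini-white serves as the eye-colour marker for identifying transformants. A loxP site next to mini-white allows Cre-mediated removal of marker sequences after insertion into ZH-attP landing sites. The vector belongs to a modular toolset for recombination transgenesis and neurogenetic analysis in flies.
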