Features (pLannotate 1.2.2; 34 found; start..end, strand, type, name):
     30..458     -  rep_origin     f1 ori (sequence partly withheld): f1 bacteriophage origin of replication; arrow indicates direction of (+) strand synthesis
    463..620     -  CDS            lacZα (fragment): LacZα fragment of β-galactosidase; lacZ fragment
    623..641     +  promoter       T7 promoter: promoter for bacteriophage T7 RNA polymerase
    666..4802    +  gene           mini-white: white; This modified version of the white gene lacks part of the first intron.
   4809..4842    -  protein_bind   loxP: Cre-mediated recombination occurs in the 8-bp core sequence (GCATACAT). Cre recombinase
   4855..5285    +  protein_bind   gypsy insulator: chromatin insulator from Drosophila Su(Hw), CP190, and Mod(mdg4)67.2
   5313..5332    -  misc_feature   MCS (fragment): pUC18/19 multiple cloning site
   5331..5425    +  protein_bind   5X UAS: five tandem copies of the "ScaI site" 17-mer CGGAGTACTGTCCTCCG, an upstream activating sequence (UAS) that efficiently binds yeast Gal4 (Webster et al., 1988; Pfeiffer et al., 2010) GAL4
   5429..5450    -  misc_feature   MCS (fragment): pUC18/19 multiple cloning site
   5449..5543    +  protein_bind   5X UAS: five tandem copies of the "ScaI site" 17-mer CGGAGTACTGTCCTCCG, an upstream activating sequence (UAS) that efficiently binds yeast Gal4 (Webster et al., 1988; Pfeiffer et al., 2010) GAL4
   5732..6448    +  CDS            mVenus: mVenus is a basic (constitutively fluorescent) yellow fluorescent protein published in 2006, derived from Aequorea victoria. It is reported to be a rapidly-maturing monomer with moderate acid sensitivity.
   6461..6585    +  protein_bind   attR1: mutant version of attR; recombination site for the Gateway® LR reaction LR Clonase™
   6610..6640    +  promoter       lac UV5 promoter: E. coli lac promoter with an "up" mutation
   6664..6693    +  promoter       cat promoter (fragment): promoter of the E. coli cat gene encoding chloramphenicol acetyltransferase
   6694..7353    +  CDS            CmR: chloramphenicol acetyltransferase; cat; confers resistance to chloramphenicol
   7532..7690    +  CDS            ccdA (fragment): CCDA_ECO57 - Also known as H, letA. Experimental evidence at protein level: Swiss-Prot protein existence level 1. Antitoxin component of a type II toxin-antitoxin (TA) system which inhibits the post-segregational killing (PSK) of plasmid-free cells, also referred to as a plasmid addiction system. Binds to and blocks the activity of CcdB; will also remove bound CcdB protein from the CcdB-GyrA complex by forming a CcdA-CcdB complex, a process termed rejuvenation. Functions as a transcriptional corepressor for the ccdAB operon, repression also requires CcdB (By similarity). From Escherichia coli
   7695..7997    +  CDS            ccdB: CCDB_ECOLI - Also known as G, letB, letD. Experimental evidence at protein level: Swiss-Prot protein existence level 1. Toxic component of a type II toxin-antitoxin (TA) system, functioning in plasmid maintainence. Responsible for the post- segregational killing (PSK) of plasmid-free cells, also referred to as a plasmid addiction system. Half-life of over 2 hours. Cell killing by CcdB is accompanied by filamentation, defects in chromosome and plasmid segregation, defects in cell division, formation of anucleate cells, decreased DNA synthesis and plasmid loss. Interferes with the activity of DN
   8041..8165    -  protein_bind   attR2: mutant version of attR; recombination site for the Gateway® LR reaction LR Clonase™
   8219..8293    +  CDS            small t antigen (fragment): SV40 (simian virus 40) small t antigen
   8295..8360    +  intron         small t intron: SV40 (simian virus 40) small t antigen intron
   8490..8510    +  CDS            SV40 NLS: nuclear localization signal of SV40 (simian virus 40) large T antigen
   8517..8651    +  CDS            LT_POVHA (fragment): Protein inferred from homology: Swiss-Prot protein existence level 3. Isoform large T antigen is a key early protein essential for both driving viral replication and inducing cellular transformation. Plays a role in viral genome replication by driving entry of quiescent cells into the cell cycle and by autoregulating the synthesis of viral early mRNA. Displays highly oncogenic activities by corrupting the host cellular checkpoint mechanisms that guard cell division and the transcription, replication, and repair of DNA. Participates in the modulation of cellular gene expression preceeding viral
   8676..8759    +  CDS            large T antigen (fragment): large T antigen from SV40 (simian virus 40)
   8782..8916    +  polyA_signal   SV40 poly(A) signal: SV40 polyadenylation signal
   8918..9348    +  protein_bind   gypsy insulator: chromatin insulator from Drosophila Su(Hw), CP190, and Mod(mdg4)67.2
   9382..9451    +  protein_bind   attB: attB site for the φC31 integrase (Groth et al., 2000) phage φC31 integrase
   9670..9688    -  promoter       T3 promoter: promoter for bacteriophage T3 RNA polymerase
   9731..9753    -  protein_bind   lac operator (fragment): The lac repressor binds to the lac operator to inhibit transcription in E. coli. This inhibition can be relieved by adding lactose or isopropyl-β-D-thiogalactopyranoside (IPTG). lac repressor encoded by lacI
   9757..9787    -  promoter       lac promoter: promoter for the E. coli lac operon
   9802..9823    -  protein_bind   CAP binding site: CAP binding activates transcription in the presence of cAMP. E. coli catabolite activator protein
   9836..9928    -  CDS            lacI (fragment): lac repressor; lacI; The lac repressor binds to the lac operator to inhibit transcription in E. coli. This inhibition can be relieved by adding lactose or isopropyl-β-D-thiogalactopyranoside (IPTG).
  10111..10699   -  rep_origin     ori: high-copy-number ColE1/pMB1/pBR322/pUC origin of replication
  10870..11730   -  CDS            AmpR: β-lactamase; bla; confers resistance to ampicillin, carbenicillin, and related antibiotics
  11731..11835   -  promoter       AmpR promoter: bla
>Addgene plasmid #35206 | pBID-UASC-VG | depositor full sequence | sequence record 42857 | pBID-UASC-VG sequence 11858 bps
CTAAATTGTAAGCGTTAATATTTTGTTAAAATTCGCGTTAAATTTTTGTTAAATCAGCTCATTTTTTAAC
CAATAGGCCGAAATCGGCAAAATCCCTTATAAATCAAAAGAATAGACCGAGATAGGGT
[37 nt withheld, positions 129-165]
AAAGAACGTGGACTCCAACGTCAAAGG
[49 nt withheld, positions 193-241]
T
[91 nt withheld, positions 243-333]
G
[124 nt withheld, positions 335-458]
CCCATTCGCCATTCAGGCTGCGCAACTGTTGGGAAGGGCGATCGGTGCGGGCCTCTTCGCTATTACGCCA
GCTGGCGAAAGGGGGATGTGCTGCAAGGCGATTAAGTTGGGTAACGCCAGGGTTTTCCCAGTCACGACGT
TGTAAAACGACGGCCAGTGAATTGTAATACGACTCACTATAGGGCGAATTGGGTACGTACCGGGCCCCTA
GTATGTATGTAAGTTAATAAAACCCATTTTTGCGGAAAGTAGATAAAAAAAACATTTTTTTTTTTTACTG
CACTGGATATCATTGAACTTATCTGATCAGTTTTAAATTTACTTCGATCCAAGGGTATTTGATGTACCAG
GTTCTTTCGATTACCTCTCACTCAAAATGACATTCCACTCAAAGTCAGCGCTGTTTGCCTCCTTCTCTGT
CCACAGAAATATCGCCGTCTCTTTCGCCGCTGCGTCCGCTATCTCTTTCGCCACCGTTTGTAGCGTTACG
TAGCGTCAATGTCCGCCTTCAGTTGCATTTTGTCAGCGGTTTCGTGACGAAGCTCCAAGCGGTTTACGCC
ATCAATTAAACACAAAGTGCTGTGCCAAAACTCCTCTCGCTTCTTATTTTTGTTTGTTTTTTGAGTGATT
GGGGTGGTGATTGGTTTTGGGTGGGTAAGCAGGGGAAAGTGTGAAAAATCCCGGCAATGGGCCAAGAGGA
TCAGGAGCTATTAATTCGCGGAGGCAGCAAACACCCATCTGCCGAGCATCTGAACAATGTGAGTAGTACA
TGTGCATACATCTTAAGTTCACTTGATCTATAGGAACTGCGATTGCAACATCAAATTGTCTGCGGCGTGA
GAACTGCGACCCACAAAAATCCCAAACCGCAATTGCACAAACAAATAGTGACACGAAACAGATTATTCTG
GTAGCTGTTCTCGCTATATAAGACAATTTTTGAGATCATATCATGATCAAGACATCTAAAGGCATTCATT
TTCGACTATATTCTTTTTTACAAAAAATATAACAACCAGATATTTTAAGCTGATCCTAGATGCACAAAAA
ATAAATAAAAGTATAAACCTACTTCGTAGGATACTTCGGGGTACTTTTTGTTCGGGGTTAGATGAGCATA
ACGCTTGTAGTTGATATTTGAGATCCCCTATCATTGCAGGGTGACAGCGGAGCGGCTTCGCAGAGCTGCA
TTAACCAGGGCTTCGGGCAGGCCAAAAACTACGGCACGCTCCGGCCACCCAGTCCGCCGGAGGACTCCGG
TTCAGGGAGCGGCCAACTAGCCGAGAACCTCACCTATGCCTGGCACAATATGGACATCTTTGGGGCGGTC
AATCAGCCGGGCTCCGGATGGCGGCAGCTGGTCAACCGGACACGCGGACTATTCTGCAACGAGCGACACA
TACCGGCGCCCAGGAAACATTTGCTCAAGAACGGTGAGTTTCTATTCGCAGTCGGCTGATCTGTGTGAAA
TCTTAATAAAGGGTCCAATTACCAATTTGAAACTCAGTTTGCGGCGTGGCCTATCCGGGCGAACTTTTGG
CCGTGATGGGCAGTTCCGGTGCCGGAAAGACGACCCTGCTGAATGCCCTTGCCTTTCGATCGCCGCAGGG
CATCCAAGTATCGCCATCCGGGATGCGACTGCTCAATGGCCAACCTGTGGACGCCAAGGAGATGCAGGCC
AGGTGCGCCTATGTCCAGCAGGATGACCTCTTTATCGGCTCCCTAACGGCCAGGGAACACCTGATTTTCC
AGGCCATGGTGCGGATGCCACGACATCTGACCTATCGGCAGCGAGTGGCCCGCGTGGATCAGGTGATCCA
GGAGCTTTCGCTCAGCAAATGTCAGCACACGATCATCGGTGTGCCCGGCAGGGTGAAAGGTCTGTCCGGC
GGAGAAAGGAAGCGTCTGGCATTCGCCTCCGAGGCACTAACCGATCCGCCGCTTCTGATCTGCGATGAGC
CCACCTCCGGACTGGACTCATTTACCGCCCACAGCGTCGTCCAGGTGCTGAAGAAGCTGTCGCAGAAGGG
CAAGACCGTCATCCTGACCATTCATCAGCCGTCTTCCGAGCTGTTTGAGCTCTTTGACAAGATCCTTCTG
ATGGCCGAGGGCAGGGTAGCTTTCTTGGGCACTCCCAGCGAAGCCGTCGACTTCTTTTCCTAGTGAGTTC
GATGTGTTTATTAAGGGTATCTAGCATTACATTACATCTCAACTCCTATCCAGCGTGGGTGCCCAGTGTC
CTACCAACTACAATCCGGCGGACTTTTACGTACAGGTGTTGGCCGTTGTGCCCGGACGGGAGATCGAGTC
CCGTGATCGGATCGCCAAGATATGCGACAATTTTGCTATTAGCAAAGTAGCCCGGGATATGGAGCAGTTG
TTGGCCACCAAAAATTTGGAGAAGCCACTGGAGCAGCCGGAGAATGGGTACACCTACAAGGCCACCTGGT
TCATGCAGTTCCGGGCGGTCCTGTGGCGATCCTGGCTGTCGGTGCTCAAGGAACCACTCCTCGTAAAAGT
GCGACTTATTCAGACAACGGTGAGTGGTTCCAGTGGAAACAAATGATATAACGCTTACAATTCTTGGAAA
CAAATTCGCTAGATTTTAGTTAGAATTGCCTGATTCCACACCCTTCTTAGTTTTTTTCAATGAGATGTAT
AGTTTATAGTTTTGCAGAAAATAAATAAATTTCATTTAACTCGCGAACATGTTGAAGATATGAATATTAA
TGAGATGCGAGTAACATTTTAATTTGCAGATGGTTGCCATCTTGATTGGCCTCATCTTTTTGGGCCAACA
ACTCACGCAAGTGGGCGTGATGAATATCAACGGAGCCATCTTCCTCTTCCTGACCAACATGACCTTTCAA
AACGTCTTTGCCACGATAAATGTAAGTCTTGTTTAGAATACATTTGCATATTAATAATTTACTAACTTTC
TAATGAATCGATTCGATTTAGGTGTTCACCTCAGAGCTGCCAGTTTTTATGAGGGAGGCCCGAAGTCGAC
TTTATCGCTGTGACACATACTTTCTGGGCAAAACGATTGCCGAATTACCGCTTTTTCTCACAGTGCCACT
GGTCTTCACGGCGATTGCCTATCCGATGATCGGACTGCGGGCCGGAGTGCTGCACTTCTTCAACTGCCTG
GCGCTGGTCACTCTGGTGGCCAATGTGTCAACGTCCTTCGGATATCTAATATCCTGCGCCAGCTCCTCGA
CCTCGATGGCGCTGTCTGTGGGTCCGCCGGTTATCATACCATTCCTGCTCTTTGGCGGCTTCTTCTTGAA
CTCGGGCTCGGTGCCAGTATACCTCAAATGGTTGTCGTACCTCTCATGGTTCCGTTACGCCAACGAGGGT
CTGCTGATTAACCAATGGGCGGACGTGGAGCCGGGCGAAATTAGCTGCACATCGTCGAACACCACGTGCC
CCAGTTCGGGCAAGGTCATCCTGGAGACGCTTAACTTCTCCGCCGCCGATCTGCCGCTGGACTACGTGGG
TCTGGCCATTCTCATCGTGAGCTTCCGGGTGCTCGCATATCTGGCTCTAAGACTTCGGGCCCGACGCAAG
GAGTAGCCGACATATATCCGAAATAACTGCTTGTTTTTTTTTTTTACCATTATTACCATCGTGTTTACTG
TTTATTGCCCCCTCAAAAAGCTAATGTAATTATATTTGTGCCAATAAAAACAAGATATGACCTATAGAAT
ACAAGTATTTCCCCTTCGAACATCCCCACAAGTAGACTTTGGATTTGTCTTCTAACCAAAAGACTTACAC
ACCTGCATACCTTACATCAAAAACTCGTTTATCGCTACATAAAACACCGGGATATATTTTTTATATACAT
ACTTTTCAAATCGCGCGCCCTCTTCATAATTCACCTCCACCACACCACGTTTCGTAGTTGCTCTTTCGCT
GTCTCCCACCCGCTCTCCGCAACACATTCACCTTTTGTTCGACGACCTTGGAGCGACTGTCGTTAGTTCC
GCGCGATTCGGTTCGCTCAAATGGTTCCGAGTGGTTCATTTCGTCTCAATAGAAATTAGTAATAAATATT
TGTATGTACAATTTATTTGCTCCAATATATTTGTATATATTTCCCTCACAGCTATATTTATTCTAATTTA
ATATTATGACTTTTTAAGGTAATTTTTTGTGACCTGTTCGGAGTGATTAGCGTTACAATTTGAACTGAAA
GTGACATCCAGTGTTTGTTCCTTGTGTAGATGCATCTCAAAAAAATGGTGGGCATAATAGTGTTGTTTAT
ATATATCAAAAATAACAACTATAATAATAAGAATACATTTAATTTAGAAAATGCTTGGATTTCACTGGAA
CTAGGCTAGCATAACTTCGTATAATGTATGCTATACGAAGTTATGCTAGCGGATCCTGGCCACGTAATAA
GTGTGCGTTGAATTTATTCGCAAAAACATTGCATATTTTCGGCAAAGTAAAATTTTGTTGCATACCTTAT
CAAAAAATAAGTGCTGCATACTTTTTAGAGAAACCAAATAATTTTTTATTGCATACCCGTTTTTAATAAA
ATACATTGCATACCCTCTTTTAATAAAAAATATTGCATACTTTGACGAAACAAATTTTCGTTGCATACCC
AATAAAAGATTATTATATTGCATACCCGTTTTTAATAAAATACATTGCATACCCTCTTTTAATAAAAAAT
ATTGCATACGTTGACGAAACAAATTTTCGTTGCATACCCAATAAAAGATTATTATATTGCATACCTTTTC
TTGCCATACCATTTAGCCGATCAATTGTGCTCGGCAACAGTATATTTGTGGTGTGCCAACCAACAACAGA
TCCAAGCTGGCCGCGGCTCGATCCGCTTGCATGCCTGCAGGTCGGAGTACTGTCCTCCGAGCGGAGTACT
GTCCTCCGAGCGGAGTACTGTCCTCCGAGCGGAGTACTGTCCTCCGAGCGGAGTACTGTCCTCCGAGCGG
AAGCTTGCATGCCTGCAGGTCGGAGTACTGTCCTCCGAGCGGAGTACTGTCCTCCGAGCGGAGTACTGTC
CTCCGAGCGGAGTACTGTCCTCCGAGCGGAGTACTGTCCTCCGAGCGGAGACTCTAGCGAGCTCGCCCGG
GGATCGAGCGCAGCGGTATAAAAGGGCGCGGGGTGGCTGAGAGCATCAGTTGTGAATGAATGTTCGAGCC
GAGCAGACGTGCCGCTGCCTTCGTTAATATCCTTTGAATAAGCCAACTTTGAATCACAAGACGCATACCA
AACGAATTCGCAGATCTATCAACATGGTGAGCAAGGGCGAGGAGCTGTTCACCGGGGTGGTGCCCATCCT
GGTCGAGCTGGACGGCGACGTAAACGGCCACAAGTTCAGCGTGTCCGGCGAGGGCGAGGGCGATGCCACC
TACGGCAAGCTGACCCTGAAGCTGATCTGCACCACCGGCAAGCTGCCCGTGCCCTGGCCCACCCTCGTGA
CCACCCTGGGCTACGGCCTGCAGTGCTTCGCCCGCTACCCCGACCACATGAAGCAGCACGACTTCTTCAA
GTCCGCCATGCCCGAAGGCTACGTCCAGGAGCGCACCATCTTCTTCAAGGACGACGGCAACTACAAGACC
CGCGCCGAGGTGAAGTTCGAGGGCGACACCCTGGTGAACCGCATCGAGCTGAAGGGCATCGACTTCAAGG
AGGACGGCAACATCCTGGGGCACAAGCTGGAGTACAACTACAACAGCCACAACGTCTATATCACCGCCGA
CAAGCAGAAGAACGGCATCAAGGCCAACTTCAAGATCCGCCACAACATCGAGGACGGCGGCGTGCAGCTC
GCCGACCACTACCAGCAGAACACCCCCATCGGCGACGGCCCCGTGCTGCTGCCCGACAACCACTACCTGA
GCTACCAGTCCAAGCTGAGCAAAGACCCCAACGAGAAGCGCGATCACATGGTCCTGCTGGAGTTCGTGAC
CGCCGCCGGGATCACTCTCGGCATGGACGAGCTGTACAAGGCATGCGATATCACAAGTTTGTACAAAAAA
GCTGAACGAGAAACGTAAAATGATATAAATATCAATATATTAAATTAGATTTTGCATAAAAAACAGACTA
CATAATACTGTAAAACACAACATATCCAGTCACTATGGCGGCCGCATTAGGCACCCCAGGCTTTACACTT
TATGCTTCCGGCTCGTATAATGTGTGGATTTTGAGTTAGGATCCGTCGAGATTTTCAGGAGCTAAGGAAG
CTAAAATGGAGAAAAAAATCACTGGATATACCACCGTTGATATATCCCAATGGCATCGTAAAGAACATTT
TGAGGCATTTCAGTCAGTTGCTCAATGTACCTATAACCAGACCGTTCAGCTGGATATTACGGCCTTTTTA
AAGACCGTAAAGAAAAATAAGCACAAGTTTTATCCGGCCTTTATTCACATTCTTGCCCGCCTGATGAATG
CTCATCCGGAATTCCGTATGGCAATGAAAGACGGTGAGCTGGTGATATGGGATAGTGTTCACCCTTGTTA
CACCGTTTTCCATGAGCAAACTGAAACGTTTTCATCGCTCTGGAGTGAATACCACGACGATTTCCGGCAG
TTTCTACACATATATTCGCAAGATGTGGCGTGTTACGGTGAAAACCTGGCCTATTTCCCTAAAGGGTTTA
TTGAGAATATGTTTTTCGTCTCAGCCAATCCCTGGGTGAGTTTCACCAGTTTTGATTTAAACGTGGCCAA
TATGGACAACTTCTTCGCCCCCGTTTTCACCATGGGCAAATATTATACGCAAGGCGACAAGGTGCTGATG
CCGCTGGCGATTCAGGTTCATCATGCCGTTTGTGATGGCTTCCATGTCGGCAGAATGCTTAATGAATTAC
AACAGTACTGCGATGAGTGGCAGGGCGGGGCGTAAACGCGTGGATCCGGCTTACTAAAAGCCAGATAACA
GTATGCGTATTTGCGCGCTGATTTTTGCGGTATAAGAATATATACTGATATGTATACCCGAAGTATGTCA
AAAAGAGGTATGCTATGAAGCAGCGTATTACAGTGACAGTTGACAGCGACAGCTATCAGTTGCTCAAGGC
ATATATGATGTCAATATCTCCGGTCTGGTAAGCACAACCATGCAGAATGAAGCCCGTCGTCTGCGTGCCG
AACGCTGGAAAGCGGAAAATCAGGAAGGGATGGCTGAGGTCGCCCGGTTTATTGAAATGAACGGCTCTTT
TGCTGACGAGAACAGGGGCTGGTGAAATGCAGTTTAAGGTTTACACCTATAAAAGAGAGAGCCGTTATCG
TCTGTTTGTGGATGTACAGAGTGATATTATTGACACGCCCGGGCGACGGATGGTGATCCCCCTGGCCAGT
GCACGTCTGCTGTCAGATAAAGTCTCCCGTGAACTTTACCCGGTGGTGCATATCGGGGATGAAAGCTGGC
GCATGATGACCACCGATATGGCCAGTGTGCCGGTCTCCGTTATCGGGGAAGAAGTGGCTGATCTCAGCCA
CCGCGAAAATGACATCAAAAACGCCATTAACCTGATGTTCTGGGGAATATAAATGTCAGGCTCCCTTATA
CACAGCCAGTCTGCAGGTCGACCATAGTGACTGGATATGTTGTGTTTTACAGTATTATGTAGTCTGTTTT
TTATGCAAAATCTAATTTAATATATTGATATTTATATCATTTTACGTTTCTCGTTCAGCTTTCTTGTACA
AAGTGGTGATATCGAGCTCTCCCGGGAATTCGGATCCGGCCCTCGAGGGTACCTCTAGAGGATCTTTGTG
AAGGAACCTTACTTCTGTGGTGTGACATAATTGGACAAACTACCTACAGAGATTTAAAGCTCTAAGGTAA
ATATAAAATTTTTAAGTGTATAATGTGTTAAACTACTGATTCTAATTGTTTGTGTATTTTAGATTCCAAC
CTATGGAACTGATGAATGGGAGCAGTGGTGGAATGCCTTTAATGAGGAAAACCTGTTTTGCTCAGAAGAA
ATGCCATCTAGTGATGATGAGGCTACTGCTGACTCTCAACATTCTACTCCTCCAAAAAAGAAGAGAAAGG
TAGAAGACCCCAAGGACTTTCCTTCAGAATTGCTAAGTTTTTTGAGTCATGCTGTGTTTAGTAATAGAAC
TCTTGCTTGCTTTGCTATTTACACCACAAAGGAAAAAGCTGCACTGCTATACAAGAAAATTATGGAAAAA
TATTTGATGTATAGTGCCTTGACTAGAGATCATAATCAGCCATACCACATTTGTAGAGGTTTTACTTGCT
TTAAAAAACCTCCCACACCTCCCCCTGAACCTGAAACATAAAATGAATGCAATTGTTGTTGTTAACTTGT
TTATTGCAGCTTATAATGGTTACAAATAAAGCAATAGCATCACAAATTTCACAAATAAAGCATTTTTTTC
ACTGCATTCTAGTTGTGGTTTGTCCAAACTCATCAATGTATCTTATCATGTCTGGATCTTGGCCACGTAA
TAAGTGTGCGTTGAATTTATTCGCAAAAACATTGCATATTTTCGGCAAAGTAAAATTTTGTTGCATACCT
TATCAAAAAATAAGTGCTGCATACTTTTTAGAGAAACCAAATAATTTTTTATTGCATACCCGTTTTTAAT
AAAATACATTGCATACCCTCTTTTAATAAAAAATATTGCATACTTTGACGAAACAAATTTTCGTTGCATA
CCCAATAAAAGATTATTATATTGCATACCCGTTTTTAATAAAATACATTGCATACCCTCTTTTAATAAAA
AATATTGCATACGTTGACGAAACAAATTTTCGTTGCATACCCAATAAAAGATTATTATATTGCATACCTT
TTCTTGCCATACCATTTAGCCGATCAATTGTGCTCGGCAACAGTATATTTGTGGTGTGCCAACCAACAAC
GGATCCACTAGTGTCGACGATGTAGGTCACGGTCTCGAAGCCGCGGTGCGGGTGCCAGGGCGTGCCCTTG
GGCTCCCCGGGCGCGTACTCCACCTCACCCATCTGGTCCATCATGATGAACGGGTCGAGGTGGCGGTAGT
TGATCCCGGCGAACGCGCGGCGCACCGGGAAGCCCTCGCCCTCGAAACCGCTGGGCGCGGTGGTCACGGT
GAGCACGGGACGTGCGACGGCGTCGGCGGGTGCGGATACGCGGGGCAGCGTCAGCGGGTTCTCGACGGTC
ACGGCGGGCATGTCGACACTAGTTCTAGCCAGCTTTTGTTCCCTTTAGTGAGGGTTAATTTCGAGCTTGG
CGTAATCATGGTCATAGCTGTTTCCTGTGTGAAATTGTTATCCGCTCACAATTCCACACAACATACGAGC
CGGAAGCATAAAGTGTAAAGCCTGGGGTGCCTAATGAGTGAGCTAACTCACATTAATTGCGTTGCGCTCA
CTGCCCGCTTTCCAGTCGGGAAACCTGTCGTGCCAGCTGCATTAATGAATCGGCCAACGCGCGGGGAGAG
GCGGTTTGCGTATTGGGCGCTCTTCCGCTTCCTCGCTCACTGACTCGCTGCGCTCGGTCGTTCGGCTGCG
GCGAGCGGTATCAGCTCACTCAAAGGCGGTAATACGGTTATCCACAGAATCAGGGGATAACGCAGGAAAG
AACATGTGAGCAAAAGGCCAGCAAAAGGCCAGGAACCGTAAAAAGGCCGCGTTGCTGGCGTTTTTCCATA
GGCTCCGCCCCCCTGACGAGCATCACAAAAATCGACGCTCAAGTCAGAGGTGGCGAAACCCGACAGGACT
ATAAAGATACCAGGCGTTTCCCCCTGGAAGCTCCCTCGTGCGCTCTCCTGTTCCGACCCTGCCGCTTACC
GGATACCTGTCCGCCTTTCTCCCTTCGGGAAGCGTGGCGCTTTCTCATAGCTCACGCTGTAGGTATCTCA
GTTCGGTGTAGGTCGTTCGCTCCAAGCTGGGCTGTGTGCACGAACCCCCCGTTCAGCCCGACCGCTGCGC
CTTATCCGGTAACTATCGTCTTGAGTCCAACCCGGTAAGACACGACTTATCGCCACTGGCAGCAGCCACT
GGTAACAGGATTAGCAGAGCGAGGTATGTAGGCGGTGCTACAGAGTTCTTGAAGTGGTGGCCTAACTACG
GCTACACTAGAAGAACAGTATTTGGTATCTGCGCTCTGCTGAAGCCAGTTACCTTCGGAAAAAGAGTTGG
TAGCTCTTGATCCGGCAAACAAACCACCGCTGGTAGCGGTGGTTTTTTTGTTTGCAAGCAGCAGATTACG
CGCAGAAAAAAAGGATCTCAAGAAGATCCTTTGATCTTTTCTACGGGGTCTGACGCTCAGTGGAACGAAA
ACTCACGTTAAGGGATTTTGGTCATGAGATTATCAAAAAGGATCTTCACCTAGATCCTTTTAAATTAAAA
ATGAAGTTTTAAATCAATCTAAAGTATATATGAGTAAACTTGGTCTGACAGTTACCAATGCTTAATCAGT
GAGGCACCTATCTCAGCGATCTGTCTATTTCGTTCATCCATAGTTGCCTGACTCCCCGTCGTGTAGATAA
CTACGATACGGGAGGGCTTACCATCTGGCCCCAGTGCTGCAATGATACCGCGAGACCCACGCTCACCGGC
TCCAGATTTATCAGCAATAAACCAGCCAGCCGGAAGGGCCGAGCGCAGAAGTGGTCCTGCAACTTTATCC
GCCTCCATCCAGTCTATTAATTGTTGCCGGGAAGCTAGAGTAAGTAGTTCGCCAGTTAATAGTTTGCGCA
ACGTTGTTGCCATTGCTACAGGCATCGTGGTGTCACGCTCGTCGTTTGGTATGGCTTCATTCAGCTCCGG
TTCCCAACGATCAAGGCGAGTTACATGATCCCCCATGTTGTGCAAAAAAGCGGTTAGCTCCTTCGGTCCT
CCGATCGTTGTCAGAAGTAAGTTGGCCGCAGTGTTATCACTCATGGTTATGGCAGCACTGCATAATTCTC
TTACTGTCATGCCATCCGTAAGATGCTTTTCTGTGACTGGTGAGTACTCAACCAAGTCATTCTGAGAATA
GTGTATGCGGCGACCGAGTTGCTCTTGCCCGGCGTCAATACGGGATAATACCGCGCCACATAGCAGAACT
TTAAAAGTGCTCATCATTGGAAAACGTTCTTCGGGGCGAAAACTCTCAAGGATCTTACCGCTGTTGAGAT
CCAGTTCGATGTAACCCACTCGTGCACCCAACTGATCTTCAGCATCTTTTACTTTCACCAGCGTTTCTGG
GTGAGCAAAAACAGGAAGGCAAAATGCCGCAAAAAAGGGAATAAGGGCGACACGGAAATGTTGAATACTC
ATACTCTTCCTTTTTCAATATTATTGAAGCATTTATCAGGGTTATTGTCTCATGAGCGGATACATATTTG
AATGTATTTAGAAAAATAAACAAATAGGGGTTCCGCGCACATTTCCCCGAAAAGTGCCAC
