>Addgene plasmid #35206 | pBID-UASC-VG | addgene partial sequence | sequence record 44300 | CAT-F 5'-GTTTGTGATGGCTTCCATGTC-3'
CTGCGATGAGTGGCAGGGCGGGGCGTAAACGCGTGGATCCGGCTTACTAAAAGCCAGATAACAGTATGCG
TATTTGCGCGCTGATTTTTGCGGTATAAGAATATATACTGATATGTATACCCGAAGTATGTCAAAAAGAG
GTATGCTATGAAGCAGCGTATTACAGTGACAGTTGACAGCGACAGCTATCAGTTGCTCAAGGCATATATG
ATGTCAATATCTCCGGTCTGGTAAGCACAACCATGCAGAATGAAGCCCGTCGTCTGCGTGCCGAACGCTG
GAAAGCGGAAAATCAGGAAGGGATGGCTGAGGTCGCCCGGTTTATTGAAATGAACGGCTCTTTTGCTGAC
GAGAACAGGGGCTGGTGAAATGCAGTTTAAGGTTTACACCTATAAAAGAGAGAGCCGTTATCGTCTGTTT
GTGGATGTACAGAGTGATATTATTGACACGCCCGGGCGACGGATGGTGATCCCCCTGGCCAGTGCACGTC
TGCTGTCAGATAAAGTCTCCCGTGAACTTTACCCGGTGGTGCATATCGGGGATGAAAGCTGGCGCATGAT
GACCACCGATATGGCCAGTGTGCCGGTCTCCGTTATCGGGGAAGAAGTGGCTGATCTCAGCCACCGCGAA
AATGACATCAAAAACGCCATTAACCTGATGTTCTGGGGAATATAAATGTCAGGCTCCCTTATACACAGCC
AGTCTGCAGGTCGACCATAGTGACTGG
