>Addgene plasmid #35206 | pBID-UASC-VG | addgene partial sequence | sequence record 44824 | EXFP-R 5'-GTCTTGTAGTTGCCGTCGTC-3'
CCTTCGGGCATGGCGGACTTGAAGAAGTCGTGCTGCTTCATGTGGTCGGGGTAGCGGGCGAAGCACTGCA
GGCCGTAGCCCAGGGTGGTCACGAGGGTGGGCCAGGGCACGGGCAGCTTGCCGGTGGTGCAGATCAGCTT
CAGGGTCAGCTTGCCGTAGGTGGCATCGCCCTCGCCCTCGCCGGACACGCTGAACTTGTGGCCGTTTACG
TCGCCGTCCAGCTCGACCAGGATGGGCACCACCCCGGTGAACAGCTCCTCGCCCTTGCTCACCATGTTGA
TAGATCTGCGAATTCGTTTGGTATGCGTCTTGTGATTCAAAGTTGGCTTATTCAAAGGATATTAACGAAG
GCAGCGGCACGTCTGCTCGGCTCGAACATTCATTCACAACTGATGCTCTCAGCCACCCCGCGCCCTTTTA
TACCGCTGCGCTCGATCCCCGGGCGAGCTCGCTAGAGTCTCCGCTCGGAGGACAGTACTCCGCTCGGAGG
ACAGTACTCCGCTCGGAGGACAGTACTCCGCTCGGAGGACAGTACTCCGCTCGGAGGACAGTACTCCGAC
CTGCAGGCATGCAAGCTTCCGCTCGGAGGACAGTACTCCGCTCGGAGGACAGTACTCCGCTCGGAGGACA
GTACTCCGCTCGGAGGACAGTACTCCGCTCGGAGGACAGTACTCCGACCTGCAGGCATGCAAGCGGATCG
AGCCGCGGCCAGCTTGGATCTGTTGTTGGTTGGCACACCACAAATATACTGTTGCCGAGCACAATTGATC
GGCTAAATGGTATGGCAAGAAAAGGTATGCAATATAATAATCTTTT
