>Addgene plasmid #35206 | pBID-UASC-VG | addgene partial sequence | sequence record 83283 | ccdB-Fwd 5'-GCATGATGACCACCGATATG-3'
TGGCTGATCTCAGCCACCGCGAAAATGACATCAAAAACGCCATTAACCTGATGTTCTGGGGAATATAAAT
GTCAGGCTCCCTTATACACAGCCAGTCTGCAGGTCGACCATAGTGACTGGATATGTTGTGTTTTACAGTA
TTATGTANTCTGTTTTTTATGCAAAATCTAATTTAATATATTGATATTTATATCATTTTACGTTTCTCGT
TCAGCTTTCTTGTACAAAGTGGTGATATCGAGCTCTCCCGGGAATTCGGATCCGGCCCTCGAGGGTACCT
CTAGAGGATCTTTGTGAAGGAACCTTACTTCTGTGGTGTGACATAATTGGACAAACTACCTACAGAGATT
TAAAGCTCTAAGGTAAATATAAAATTTTTAAGTGTATAATGTGTTAAACTACTGATTCTAATTGTTTGTG
TATTTTAGATTCCAACCTATGGAACTGATGAATGGGAGCAGNGGTGGAATGCCTTTAATGAGGAAAACCT
GTTTTGCTCAGAAGAAATGCCATCTAGTGATGATGAGGCTACTGCTGACTCTCAACATTCTACTCCTCCA
AAAAAGAAGAGAAAGGTAGAAGACCCCAAGGACTTTCCTTCANAATTGCTAAGTTTTTTGAGTCATGCTG
TGTTTAGTAATA
