>Addgene plasmid #35206 | pBID-UASC-VG | addgene partial sequence | sequence record 83625 | DSCP-F 5'-GAGCTCGCCCGGGGATC-3'
TTAATATCCTTTGAATAAGCCAACTTTGAATCACAAGACGCATACCAAACGAATTCGCAGATCTATCAAC
ATGGTGAGCAAGGGCGAGGAGCTGTTCACCGGGGTGGTGCCCATCCTGGTCGAGCTGGACGGCGACGTAA
ACGGCCACAAGTTCAGCGTGTCCGGCGAGGGCGAGGGCGATGCCACCTACGGCAAGCTGACCCTGAAGCT
GATCTGCACCACCGGCAAGCTGCCCGTGCCCTGGCCCACCCTCGTGACCACCCTGGGCTACGGCCTGCAG
TGCTTCGCCCGCTACCCCGACCACATGAAGCAGCACGACTTCTTCAAGTCCGCCATGCCCGAAGGCTACG
TCCAGGAGCGCACCATCTTCTTCAAGGACGACGGCAACTACAAGACCCGCGCCGAGGTGAAGTTCGAGGG
CGACACCCTGGTGAACCGCATCGAGCTGAAGGGCATCGACTTCAAGGAGGACGGCAACATCCTGGGGCAC
AAGCTGGAGTACAACTACAACAGCCACAACGTCTATATCACCGCCGACAAGCAGAAGAACGGCATCAAGG
CCAACTTCAAGATCCGCCACAACATCGAGGACGGCGGCGTGC
